>Addgene plasmid #57886 | mKO2-Mito-7 | depositor partial sequence | sequence record 89037 | insert sequence
CATGACGCAAATGGGCGGTAGGCGTGTACGGTGGGAGGTCTATATAAGCAGAGCTGGTTTAGTGAACCGT
CAGATCCGCTAGCATGTCCGTCCTGACGCCGCTGCTGCTGCGGGGCTTGACAGGCTCGGCCCGGCGGCTC
CCAGTGCCGCGCGCCAAGATCCATTCGTTGGGGGATCCACCGGTCGCCACCATGGTGAGTGTGATTAAAC
CAGAGATGAAGATGAGGTACTACATGGACGGCTCCGTCAATGGGCATGAGTTCACAATTGAAGGTGAAGG
CACAGGCAGACCTTACGAGGGACATCAAGAGATGACACTACGCGTCACAATGGCCGAGGGCGGGCCAATG
CCTTTCGCGTTTGACTTAGTGTCACACGTGTTCTGTTACGGCCACAGAGTATTTACTAAATATCCAGAAG
AGATACCAGACTATTTCAAACAAGCATTTCCTGAAGGCCTGTCATGGGAAAGGTCGTTGGAGTTCGAAGA
TGGTGGGTCCGCTTCAGTCAGTGCGCATATAAGCCTTAGAGGAAACACCTTCTACCACAAATCCAAATTT
ACTGGGGTTAACTTTCCTGCCGATGGTCCTATCATGCAAAACCAAAGTGTTGATTGGGAGCCATCAACCG
AGAAAATTACTGCCAGCGACGGAGTTCTGAAGGGTGATGTTACGATGTACCTAAAACTTGAAGGAGGCGG
CAATCACAAATGCCAAATGAAGACTACTTACAAGGCGGCAAAAGAGATTCTTGAAATGCCAGGAGACCAT
TACATCGGCCATCGCCTCGTCAGGAAAACCGAAGGCAACATTACTGAGCAGGTAGAAGATGCAGTAGCTC
ATAGCTAAGCGGCCGCGACTCTAGATCATAATCAGCCATACCACATTTGTAGAGGTTTTACTTGCTTTAA
AAAACCTCCCACA
