>Addgene plasmid #57886 | mKO2-Mito-7 | addgene partial sequence | sequence record 131830 | CMV-F 5'-CGCAAATGGGCGGTAGGCGTG-3'
AGATCCGCTAGCATGTCCGTCCTGACGCCGCTGCTGCTGCGGGGCTTGACAGGCTCGGCCCGGCGGCTCC
CAGTGCCGCGCGCCAAGATCCATTCGTTGGGGGATCCACCGGTCGCCACCATGGTGAGTGTGATTAAACC
AGAGATGAAGATGAGGTACTACATGGACGGCTCCGTCAATGGGCATGAGTTCACAATTGAAGGTGAAGGC
ACAGGCAGACCTTACGAGGGACATCAAGAGATGACACTACGCGTCACAATGGCCGAGGGCGGGCCAATGC
CTTTCGCGTTTGACTTAGTGTCACACGTGTTCTGTTACGGCCACAGAGTATTTACTAAATATCCAGAAGA
GATACCAGACTATTTCAAACAAGCATTTCCTGAAGGCCTGTCATGGGAAAGGTCGTTGGAGTTCGAAGAT
GGTGGGTCCGCTTCAGTCAGTGCGCATATAAGCCTTAGAGGAAACACCTTCTACCACAAATCCAAATTTA
CTGGGGTTAACTTTCCTGCCGATGGTCCTATCATGCAAAACCAAAGTGTTGATTGGGAGCCATCAACCGA
GAAAATTACTGCCAGCGACGGAGTTCTGAAGGGTGATGTTACGATGTACCTAAAACTTGAAGGAGGCGGC
AATCACAAATGCCAAATGAAGACTACTTACAAGGCGGCAAAAGAGATTCTTGAAATGCCAGGAGACCATT
ACATCGGCCATCGCCTCGTCAGGAAAACCGAAGGCAACATTACTGAGCAGGTAGAAGATGCAGTAGCTCA
TAGCTAAGCGGCCGCGACTCTAGATCATAATCAGCCATACCACATTTGTAGAGGTT
