[The description below was written by a language model from this plasmid's Addgene catalogue record.]
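Description:
mKO2-Mito-7 is a mammalian expression plasmid that labels mitochondria with the orange fluorescent protein mKO2 (monomeric Kusabira Orange 2). It is built on an mKO2 backbone of about 4.75 kb without the insert, is maintained as a high-copy plasmid in E. coli under kanamycin selection, and carries a neomycin resistance marker so that transfected mammalian cells can be selected with G418. The record does not include a feature table, so the origin of replication and other backbone elements are not documented. The listed 3′ sequencing primer does imply an SV40 polyadenylation signal downstream of the expression cassette.

The insert, called "Mito", comes from human COX8A, which encodes cytochrome c oxidase subunit VIII. The N-terminal presequence of this protein is widely used as a mitochondrial targeting signal that directs import of fused proteins into the mitochondrial matrix. The record does not say how much of the COX8A coding sequence is present. It also does not give the orientation of the fusion or explain the "7" in the name, which may refer to a linker length. Expression of the Mito–mKO2 fusion is driven by the CMV promoter, which gives strong constitutive transcription in most mammalian cell lines.

The stated purpose is mitochondrial localization, with excitation at 551 nm and emission at 565 nm. The construct therefore serves as an organelle marker for fluorescence microscopy, for example to visualize mitochondrial morphology and dynamics in live or fixed cells. Its orange emission allows it to be used alongside spectrally distinct fluorescent proteins in multicolour imaging.
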