Addgene plasmid #57886: mKO2-Mito-7
Purpose: Localization: Mitochondria, Excitation: 551, Emission: 565
Depositing lab: Michael Davidson. Depositing organization: Florida State University, Tallahassee.
Backbone
  Vector backbone: mKO2
  Backbone size w/o insert (bp): 4750
  Vector type: Mammalian Expression
  Selectable markers: Neomycin (select with G418)
Growth in bacteria
  Bacterial resistance: Kanamycin, 50 μg/mL
  Growth temperature: 37°C
  Growth strain: DH5alpha
  Copy number: High Copy
Gene/Insert
  Gene/Insert name: Mito (alt name: NM_004074.2)
  Species: H. sapiens (human)
  Entrez Gene: COX8A (a.k.a. COX, COX8, COX8-2, COX8L, MC4DN15, VIII, VIII-L)
  Promoter: CMV
  Tag / fusion protein: mKO2
  Cloning method: Unknown
  Sequencing primers: 5′ CMV-F; 3′ SV40pA-R
Terms and licenses: Academic/Nonprofit Terms; Industry Terms: Not Available to Industry
Depositor comments: . Excitation = 551; Emission = 565
How to cite: mKO2-Mito-7 was a gift from Michael Davidson (Addgene plasmid # 57886 ; http://n2t.net/addgene:57886 ; RRID:Addgene_57886)
